>Addgene plasmid #229762 | pmMBD2∆C∆GR-G pc5086 | addgene full sequence | sequence record 462374 | Addgene NGS Result
TTTCCATAGGCTCCGCCCCCCTGACGAGCATCACAAAAATCGACGCTCAAGTCAGAGGTGGCGAAACCCG
ACAGGACTATAAAGATACCAGGCGTTTCCCCCTGGAAGCTCCCTCGTGCGCTCTCCTGTTCCGACCCTGC
CGCTTACCGGATACCTGTCCGCCTTTCTCCCTTCGGGAAGCGTGGCGCTTTCTCATAGCTCACGCTGTAG
GTATCTCAGTTCGGTGTAGGTCGTTCGCTCCAAGCTGGGCTGTGTGCACGAACCCCCCGTTCAGCCCGAC
CGCTGCGCCTTATCCGGTAACTATCGTCTTGAGTCCAACCCGGTAAGACACGACTTATCGCCACTGGCAG
CAGCCACTGGTAACAGGATTAGCAGAGCGAGGTATGTAGGCGGTGCTACAGAGTTCTTGAAGTGGTGGCC
TAACTACGGCTACACTAGAAGAACAGTATTTGGTATCTGCGCTCTGCTGAAGCCAGTTACCTTCGGAAAA
AGAGTTGGTAGCTCTTGATCCGGCAAACAAACCACCGCTGGTAGCGGTGGTTTTTTTGTTTGCAAGCAGC
AGATTACGCGCAGAAAAAAAGGATCTCAAGAAGATCCTTTGATCTTTTCTACGGGGTCTGACGCTCAGTG
GAACGAAAACTCACGTTAAGGGATTTTGGTCATGAGATTATCAAAAAGGATCTTCACCTAGATCCTTTTA
AATTAAAAATGAAGTTTTAAATCAATCTAAAGTATATATGAGTAACCTGAGGCTATGGCAGGGCCTGCCG
CCCCGACGTTGGCTGCGAGCCCTGGGCCTTCACCCGAACTTGGGGGGTGGGGTGGGGAAAAGGAAGAAAC
GCGGGCGTATTGGCCCCAATGGGGTCTCGGTGGGGTATCGACAGAGTGCCAGCCCTGGGACCGAACCCCG
CGTTTATGAACAAACGACCCAACACCGTGCGTTTTATTCTGTCTTTTTATTGCCGTCATAGCGCGGGTTC
CTTCCGGTATTGTCTCCTTCCGTGTTTCAGTTAGCCTCCCCCTAGGGTGGGCGAAGAACTCCAGCATGAG
ATCCCCGCGCTGGAGGATCATCCAGCCGGCGTCCCGGAAAACGATTCCGAAGCCCAACCTTTCATAGAAG
GCGGCGGTGGAATCGAAATCTCGTGATGGCAGGTTGGGCGTCGCTTGGTCGGTCATTTCGAACCCCAGAG
TCCCGCTCAGAAGAACTCGTCAAGAAGGCGATAGAAGGCGATGCGCTGCGAATCGGGAGCGGCGATACCG
TAAAGCACGAGGAAGCGGTCAGCCCATTCGCCGCCAAGCTCTTCAGCAATATCACGGGTAGCCAACGCTA
TGTCCTGATAGCGGTCCGCCACACCCAGCCGGCCACAGTCGATGAATCCAGAAAAGCGGCCATTTTCCAC
CATGATATTCGGCAAGCAGGCATCGCCATGGGTCACGACGAGATCCTCGCCGTCGGGCATGCTCGCCTTG
AGCCTGGCGAACAGTTCGGCTGGCGCGAGCCCCTGATGCTCTTCGTCCAGATCATCCTGATCGACAAGAC
CGGCTTCCATCCGAGTACGTGCTCGCTCGATGCGATGTTTCGCTTGGTGGTCGAATGGGCAGGTAGCCGG
ATCAAGCGTATGCAGCCGCCGCATTGCATCAGCCATGATGGATACTTTCTCGGCAGGAGCAAGGTGAGAT
GACAGGAGATCCTGCCCCGGCACTTCGCCCAATAGCAGCCAGTCCCTTCCCGCTTCAGTGACAACGTCGA
GCACAGCTGCGCAAGGAACGCCCGTCGTGGCCAGCCACGATAGCCGCGCTGCCTCGTCTTGCAGTTCATT
CAGGGCACCGGACAGGTCGGTCTTGACAAAAAGAACCGGGCGCCCCTGCGCTGACAGCCGGAACACGGCG
GCATCAGAGCAGCCGATTGTCTGTTGTGCCCAGTCATAGCCGAATAGCCTCTCCACCCAAGCGGCCGGAG
AACCTGCGTGCAATCCATCTTGTTCAATCATGCGAAACGATCCTCATCCTGTCTCTTGATCGATCTTTGC
AAAAGCCTAGGCCTCCAAAAAAGCCTCCTCACTACTTCTGGAATAGCTCAGAGGCCGAGGCGGCCTCGGC
CTCTGCATAAATAAAAAAAATTAGTCAGCCATGGGGCGGAGAATGGGCGGAACTGGGCGGAGTTAGGGGC
GGGATGGGCGGAGTTAGGGGCGGGACTATGGTTGCTGACTAATTGAGATGCATGCTTTGCATACTTCTGC
CTGCTGGGGAGCCTGGGGACTTTCCACACCTGGTTGCTGACTAATTGAGATGCATGCTTTGCATACTTCT
GCCTGCTGGGGAGCCTGGGGACTTTCCACACCCTAACTGACACACATTCCACAGCTGGTTCTTTCCGCCT
CAGGACTCTTCCTTTTTCAATATTATTGAAGCATTTATCAGGGTTATTGTCTCATGAGCGGATACATATT
TGAATGTATTTAGAAAAATAAACAAATAGGGGTTCCGCGCACATTTCCCCGAAAAGTGCCACCTG
[124 nt withheld, positions 2516-2639]
C
[91 nt withheld, positions 2641-2731]
A
[49 nt withheld, positions 2733-2781]
CCTTTGACGTTGGAGTCCACGTTCTTT
[37 nt withheld, positions 2809-2845]
ACCCTATCTCGGTCTATTCTTTTGATTTATAAGGGATTTTGCCGATTTCGGCCTATTGGTTAAAAAATGA
GCTGATTTAACAAAAATTTAACGCGAATTTTAACAAAATATTAACGCTTACAATTTACGCCTTAAGATAC
ATTGATGAGTTTGGACAAACCACAACTAGAATGCAGTGAAAAAAATGCTTTATTTGTGAAATTTGTGATG
CTATTGCTTTATTTGTAACCATTATAAGCTGCAATAAACAAGTTAACAACAACAATTGCATTCATTTTAT
GTTTCAGGTTCAGGGGGAGGTGTGGGAGGTTTTTTAAAGCAAGTAAAACCTCTACAAATGTGGTATGGCT
GATTATGATCTAGAGTCGCGGCCGCTTTACTTGTACAGCTCGTCCATGCCGAGAGTGATCCCGGCGGCGG
TCACGAACTCCAGCAGGACCATGTGATCGCGCTTCTCGTTGGGGTCTTTGCTCAGGGCGGACTGGGTGCT
CAGGTAGTGGTTGTCGGGCAGCAGCACGGGGCCGTCGCCGATGGGGGTGTTCTGCTGGTAGTGGTCGGCG
AGCTGCACGCTGCCGTCCTCGATGTTGTGGCGGATCTTGAAGTTCACCTTGATGCCGTTCTTCTGCTTGT
CGGCCATGATATAGACGTTGTGGCTGTTGTAGTTGTACTCCAGCTTGTGCCCCAGGATGTTGCCGTCCTC
CTTGAAGTCGATGCCCTTCAGCTCGATGCGGTTCACCAGGGTGTCGCCCTCGAACTTCACCTCGGCGCGG
GTCTTGTAGTTGCCGTCGTCCTTGAAGAAGATGGTGCGCTCCTGGACGTAGCCTTCGGGCATGGCGGACT
TGAAGAAGTCGTGCTGCTTCATGTGGTCGGGGTAGCGGCTGAAGCACTGCACGCCGTAGGTCAGGGTGGT
CACGAGGGTGGGCCAGGGCACGGGCAGCTTGCCGGTGGTGCAGATGAACTTCAGGGTCAGCTTGCCGTAG
GTGGCATCGCCCTCGCCCTCGCCGGACACGCTGAACTTGTGGCCGTTTACGTCGCCGTCCAGCTCGACCA
GGATGGGCACCACCCCGGTGAACAGCTCCTCGCCCTTGCTCACCATGGTGGCGATGGATCCCGGGCCCGC
GGTACCGTCGACCTGATTGAGGGGGTCATTCCGGAGTCTCTGCTTGTTCTTCTGTAATTTACTAGGCATC
ATCTTGCCGGTCCTGAAGTCAAAACTGCTAAGGTCAACAGCATTTCCCAGGTATCTTGCCAGCTGAGGTT
TACTTCTGAACTTCTTACCACTTGGACTGAAGTAGTAGACATCGCTCTTGCCAGCACTGAGCCCTGATTT
TCGGATCACTTCCTCCTTCTTCCATCCGGGGGGGAGGGCCGGGCAGTCCATCCTCTTCCCGCTCTCCGTG
GCCCGGGGTCCCCTGGGCCCCGGCCCCGAGCTCCCCGACGGGAAAGGGACAGGATCCCGCCGGGGGGCGA
CGCCGCCACCGCTGCCGACGCCGCAGCCGCCCGCGCCGCCGCCGCCGTCGCCGCCAAGGCCGCTGCCGCC
ACTCTGGGGACAGACGCCGCCGCCCCGGGCCGCCTGCTTCCACCGCCCCCGGCCACGGCCGCCGCCCCGA
GCGCCTTCCCTGCGCACGCCGCTCACCGGGGACGGAGCGAGCGCGCTGCCCTGGCCCCCCTGCTCTATGG
CGGAGTCGCCGCCAGCGCCGCTGCCGCCCGCCGCGCTCTCCCCCTCCTCCTGCTCCGGGCAGCAGCGGCC
TCCCCCCGGGTGCGCGCGCATGGCGTCGACGTAGGCCTTTGAATTCGAAGCTTGAGCTCGAGATCTGAGT
CCGGTAGCGCTAGCGGATCTGACGGTTCACTAAACCAGCTCTGCTTATATAGACCTCCCACCGTACACGC
CTACCGCCCATTTGCGTCAATGGGGCGGAGTTGTTACGACATTTTGGAAAGTCCCGTTGATTTTGGTGCC
AAAACAAACTCCCATTGACGTCAATGGGGTGGAGACTTGGAAATCCCCGTGAGTCAAACCGCTATCCACG
CCCATTGATGTACTGCCAAAACCGCATCACCATGGTAATAGCGATGACTAATACGTAGATGTACTGCCAA
GTAGGAAAGTCCCATAAGGTCATGTACTGGGCATAATGCCAGGCGGGCCATTTACCGTCATTGACGTCAA
TAGGGGGCGTACTTGGCATATGATACACTTGATGTACTGCCAAGTGGGCAGTTTACCGTAAATACTCCAC
CCATTGACGTCAATGGAAAGTCCCTATTGGCGTTACTATGGGAACATACGTCATTATTGACGTCAATGGG
CGGGGGTCGTTGGGCGGTCAGCCAGGCGGGCCATTTACCGTAAGTTATGTAACGCGGAACTCCATATATG
GGCTATGAACTAATGACCCCGTAATTGATTACTATTAATAACTAATGCATGGCGGTAATACGGTTATCCA
CAGAATCAGGGGATAACGCAGGAAAGAACATGTGAGCAAAAGGCCAGCAAAAGGCCAGGAACCGTAAAAA
GGCCGCGTTGCTGGCGTT
Features (pLannotate 1.2.2; 16 found; start..end, strand, type, name):
      1..589     -  rep_origin     ori: high-copy-number ColE1/pMB1/pBR322/pUC origin of replication
    811..827     +  polyA_signal   bGH poly(A) signal (fragment): bovine growth hormone polyadenylation signal
    918..965     -  polyA_signal   HSV TK poly(A) signal: herpes simplex virus thymidine kinase polyadenylation signal (Cole and Stacy, 1985)
   1024..1176    -  CDS            ble (fragment): BLE_KLEPN - Experimental evidence at protein level: Swiss-Prot protein existence level 1. Binding protein with a strong affinity to the bleomycin family of antibiotics. Binds to CL990; an antimitotic-antibiotic compound. From Klebsiella pneumoniae.
   1197..1991    -  CDS            NeoR/KanR: aminoglycoside phosphotransferase from Tn5; aph(3')-II (or nptII); confers resistance to neomycin, kanamycin, and G418 (Geneticin®)
   2026..2383    -  promoter       SV40 promoter: SV40 enhancer and early promoter
   2385..2489    -  promoter       AmpR promoter: bla
   2516..2944    +  rep_origin     f1 ori (sequence partly withheld): f1 bacteriophage origin of replication; arrow indicates direction of (+) strand synthesis
   2978..3099    -  polyA_signal   SV40 poly(A) signal: SV40 polyadenylation signal
   3122..3205    -  CDS            large T antigen (fragment): large T antigen from SV40 (simian virus 40)
   3222..3941    -  CDS            EGFP: the original enhanced GFP (Yang et al., 1996) mammalian codon-optimized
   3969..4616    -  CDS            MBD2 (fragment): MBD2_HUMAN - Experimental evidence at protein level: Swiss-Prot protein existence level 1. Binds CpG islands in promoters where the DNA is methylated at position 5 of cytosine within CpG dinucleotides. Binds hemimethylated DNA as well. Recruits histone deacetylases and DNA methyltransferases. Acts as transcriptional repressor and plays a role in gene silencing. Functions as a scaffold protein, targeting GATAD2A and GATAD2B to chromatin to promote repression. May enhance the activation of some unmethylated cAMP-responsive promoters. From Homo sapiens (Human).
   4636..4679    -  misc_feature   MCS (fragment): multiple cloning site
   4702..4905    -  promoter       CMV promoter: human cytomegalovirus (CMV) immediate early promoter
   4906..5209    -  enhancer       CMV enhancer: human cytomegalovirus immediate early enhancer
   5277..5336    -  rep_origin     RSF ori (fragment): Plasmids containing the RSF 1030 origin of replication can be propagated in E. coli cells that contain additional plasmids with compatible origins.
