[The description below was written by a language model from this plasmid's Addgene catalogue record and pLannotate feature annotations shown in this document.]
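Description:
pmMBD2∆C∆GR-G pc5086 is a mammalian expression plasmid built on an EGFP fusion backbone (pEGFP-MBD2∆C) that produces a truncated mouse MBD2 fused at its C-terminus to EGFP. It is propagated in E. coli through a high-copy ColE1/pUC-type origin. Selection relies on a single Tn5 NeoR/KanR (aminoglycoside phosphotransferase) cassette driven by tandem bacterial (AmpR) and SV40 early promoters and terminated by the HSV TK polyadenylation signal. This arrangement gives kanamycin resistance in bacteria and G418 resistance in transfected mammalian cells. An f1 origin is also present. The short bGH poly(A), ble, SV40 large T antigen and RSF ori matches in the feature table are fragmentary hits rather than functional modules. The catalogue lists a total size of 5,423 bp, whereas the sequenced record is 5,383 nt.

The expression unit consists of the human CMV immediate-early enhancer and promoter, a remnant of the multiple cloning site, the roughly 645 bp MBD2 fragment, EGFP downstream of it and, per the catalogue, fused to it, and the SV40 polyadenylation signal. According to the record, the insert is the N-terminal part of MBD2, lacking the C-terminus and additionally deleted for the glycine/arginine-rich domain (amino acids 75–96). The automated annotation labels this segment by similarity to human MBD2, but the catalogue gives the species as mouse. MBD2 is a methyl-CpG binding protein involved in transcriptional repression. The GFP tag allows the mutant to be visualised in cells. The associated publication examines MBD2 as a phase separation scaffold for heterochromatin compartmentalisation, so this deletion construct presumably serves to test the contribution of the GR-rich region and the C-terminus to that behaviour.
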