Addgene plasmid #229762: pmMBD2∆C∆GR-G pc5086
Purpose: Mammalian expression plasmid of MBD2-∆C∆GR. N-terminus of MBD2 lacking the glycine/arginine rich domain: aa75-96. C-terminal tagged to GFP
Depositing lab: Cristina Cardoso. Depositing organization: Technische Universitaet Darmstadt. Publication: Heterochromatome wide analyses reveal MBD2 as a phase separation scaffold for heterochromatin compartmentalization and composition. Zhang H, Ugur E, Hake C, Romero H, Arroyo M, Mahmoud M, Lermyte F, Leonhardt H, Cardoso MC. Nucleic Acids Res. 2025 Nov 26;53(22):gkaf1380. doi: 10.1093/nar/gkaf1380. PubMed 41416523.
Backbone
  Vector backbone: pEGFP-MBD2∆C (pc4794)
  Backbone manufacturer: Cardoso lab
  Total vector size (bp): 5423
  Vector type: Mammalian Expression
  Selectable markers: Neomycin (select with G418)
Growth in bacteria
  Bacterial resistance: Kanamycin, 50 μg/mL
  Growth temperature: 37°C
  Growth strain: DH5alpha
  Copy number: Unknown
Gene/Insert
  Gene/Insert name: MBD2
  Species: M. musculus (mouse)
  Insert size (bp): 645
  Mutation: MBD2 lacking the C-terminus and glycine/arginine rich domain in N-terminus: aa75-96
  Entrez Gene: Mbd2 (a.k.a. MBD2a)
  Promoter: CMV
  Tag / fusion protein: GFP (C terminal on insert)
  Cloning method: Other
  Sequencing primers: 5′ CGGGCTGCGGACACGGAG; 3′ GCAGAGGGGTTGAGATGTGTTAAGC
Terms and licenses: Academic/Nonprofit Terms; Industry Terms: Not Available to Industry
How to cite: pmMBD2∆C∆GR-G pc5086 was a gift from Cristina Cardoso (Addgene plasmid # 229762 ; http://n2t.net/addgene:229762 ; RRID:Addgene_229762)
